Addgene plasmid #20093: pEF 1-2x35S-4
Depositing lab: Antonio Richart. Depositing organization: Instituto de Biologia Molecular y Celular de Plantas.
Backbone
  Vector backbone: pDONR221-P4P1R
  Backbone size w/o insert (bp): 4777
  Vector type: Synthetic Biology ; Gateway vector
Growth in bacteria
  Bacterial resistance: Kanamycin, 50 μg/mL
  Growth temperature: 37°C
  Growth strain: DH5alpha
  Copy number: High Copy
Gene/Insert
  Gene/Insert name: 2x35S
  Species: CaMV
  Insert size (bp): 750
  Cloning method: Gateway Cloning
  Sequencing primers: 5′ N/A
Terms and licenses: Academic/Nonprofit Terms; Industry Terms: Not Available to Industry
How to cite: pEF 1-2x35S-4 was a gift from Antonio Richart (Addgene plasmid # 20093 ; http://n2t.net/addgene:20093 ; RRID:Addgene_20093)
