[The description below was written by a language model from this plasmid's Addgene catalogue record and pLannotate feature annotations shown in this document.]
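Description:
pEF 1-2x35S-4 is a Gateway entry clone carrying a duplicated cauliflower mosaic virus (CaMV) 35S promoter, made by recombining the promoter fragment into the donor vector pDONR221-P4P1R. It is catalogued as a synthetic biology / Gateway vector and serves as a promoter module rather than an expression plasmid: no coding sequence lies downstream of the promoter. The plasmid is maintained in E. coli through a high-copy ColE1/pUC-type origin and selected with kanamycin via the aph(3')-Ia (KanR) gene. The annotated sequence is 3,310 nt. That is shorter than the listed backbone size, which fits loss of the donor vector's counter-selection cassette when the insert was recombined in.

The payload of about 750 bp is annotated as a partial 35S promoter copy followed by a complete 35S promoter that includes the minimal core region. This is the classic "2x35S" arrangement, in which duplicating the upstream enhancer region strengthens constitutive transcription in plant cells. The promoter is flanked by recombination sites annotated as attL1 on one side and attL4 on the other, the latter spanning the numbering origin of the circular sequence. The plasmid name reflects this 1-to-4 site arrangement. It differs from the usual attL4/attR1 product expected from a P4-P1R donor, and the record does not explain the difference. The rrnB T1 and T2 terminators upstream of the cassette insulate it from read-through transcription from the backbone, and a T7 promoter sits just beyond the attL4 site. Short lacI and lacZα fragments are vector remnants.

The construct's likely use is as a building block in multi-fragment Gateway LR assemblies, placing a strong constitutive plant promoter next to other entry modules in a destination vector, although the record does not describe a specific application.
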