Features (pLannotate 1.2.2; 12 found; start..end, strand, type, name):
    120..138     -  promoter       T7 promoter: promoter for bacteriophage T7 RNA polymerase
    272..1081    +  CDS            KanR: aminoglycoside phosphotransferase; aph(3')-Ia; confers resistance to kanamycin in bacteria or G418 (Geneticin®) in eukaryotes
   1228..1816    +  rep_origin     ori: high-copy-number ColE1/pMB1/pBR322/pUC origin of replication
   1999..2091    +  CDS            lacI (fragment): lac repressor; lacI; The lac repressor binds to the lac operator to inhibit transcription in E. coli. This inhibition can be relieved by adding lactose or isopropyl-β-D-thiogalactopyranoside (IPTG).
   2146..2173    -  terminator     rrnB T2 terminator: transcription terminator T2 from the E. coli rrnB gene
   2305..2348    +  terminator     rrnB T1 terminator: Escherichia coli rrnB; transcription terminator T1 from the E. coli rrnB gene
   2395..2431    -  CDS            lacZα (fragment): LacZα fragment of β-galactosidase; lacZ fragment
   2447..2546    +  protein_bind   attL1: mutant version of attL; recombination site for the Gateway® LR reaction LR Clonase™
   2609..2897    +  promoter       CaMV 35S promoter (fragment): strong constitutive promoter from cauliflower mosaic virus
   2948..3293    +  promoter       CaMV 35S promoter: strong constitutive promoter from cauliflower mosaic virus
   3245..3291    +  promoter       minimal CaMV 35S promoter: minimal 35S promoter from cauliflower mosaic virus
   3303..88      -  protein_bind   attL4 (across the origin): mutant version of attL; recombination site for the Gateway® LR reaction LR Clonase™
>Addgene plasmid #20093 | pEF 1-2x35S-4 | depositor full sequence | sequence record 9465 | Author sequence
CTATACAAAGTTGGCATTATAAGAAAGCATTGCTTATCAATTTGTTGCAACGAACAGGTCACTATCAGTC
AAAATAAAATCATTATTTGCCATCCAGCTGCAGGGCGGCCGCGATATCCCCTATAGTGAGTCGTATTACA
TGGTCATAGCTGTTTCCTGGCAGCTCTGGCCCGTGTCTCAAAATCTCTGATGTTACATTGCACAAGATAA
AAATATATCATCATGAACAATAAAACTGTCTGCTTACATAAACAGTAATACAAGGGGTGTTATGAGCCAT
ATTCAACGGGAAACGTCGAGGCCGCGATTAAATTCCAACATGGATGCTGATTTATATGGGTATAAATGGG
CTCGCGATAATGTCGGGCAATCAGGTGCGACAATCTATCGCTTGTATGGGAAGCCCGATGCGCCAGAGTT
GTTTCTGAAACATGGCAAAGGTAGCGTTGCCAATGATGTTACAGATGAGATGGTCAGACTAAACTGGCTG
ACGGAATTTATGCCTCTTCCGACCATCAAGCATTTTATCCGTACTCCTGATGATGCATGGTTACTCACCA
CTGCGATCCCCGGAAAAACAGCATTCCAGGTATTAGAAGAATATCCTGATTCAGGTGAAAATATTGTTGA
TGCGCTGGCAGTGTTCCTGCGCCGGTTGCATTCGATTCCTGTTTGTAATTGTCCTTTTAACAGCGATCGC
GTATTTCGTCTCGCTCAGGCGCAATCACGAATGAATAACGGTTTGGTTGATGCGAGTGATTTTGATGACG
AGCGTAATGGCTGGCCTGTTGAACAAGTCTGGAAAGAAATGCATAAACTTTTGCCATTCTCACCGGATTC
AGTCGTCACTCATGGTGATTTCTCACTTGATAACCTTATTTTTGACGAGGGGAAATTAATAGGTTGTATT
GATGTTGGACGAGTCGGAATCGCAGACCGATACCAGGATCTTGCCATCCTATGGAACTGCCTCGGTGAGT
TTTCTCCTTCATTACAGAAACGGCTTTTTCAAAAATATGGTATTGATAATCCTGATATGAATAAATTGCA
GTTTCATTTGATGCTCGATGAGTTTTTCTAATCAGAATTGGTTAATTGGTTGTAACACTGGCAGAGCATT
ACGCTGACTTGACGGGACGGCGCAAGCTCATGACCAAAATCCCTTAACGTGAGTTACGCGTCGTTCCACT
GAGCGTCAGACCCCGTAGAAAAGATCAAAGGATCTTCTTGAGATCCTTTTTTTCTGCGCGTAATCTGCTG
CTTGCAAACAAAAAAACCACCGCTACCAGCGGTGGTTTGTTTGCCGGATCAAGAGCTACCAACTCTTTTT
CCGAAGGTAACTGGCTTCAGCAGAGCGCAGATACCAAATACTGTTCTTCTAGTGTAGCCGTAGTTAGGCC
ACCACTTCAAGAACTCTGTAGCACCGCCTACATACCTCGCTCTGCTAATCCTGTTACCAGTGGCTGCTGC
CAGTGGCGATAAGTCGTGTCTTACCGGGTTGGACTCAAGACGATAGTTACCGGATAAGGCGCAGCGGTCG
GGCTGAACGGGGGGTTCGTGCACACAGCCCAGCTTGGAGCGAACGACCTACACCGAACTGAGATACCTAC
AGCGTGAGCTATGAGAAAGCGCCACGCTTCCCGAAGGGAGAAAGGCGGACAGGTATCCGGTAAGCGGCAG
GGTCGGAACAGGAGAGCGCACGAGGGAGCTTCCAGGGGGAAACGCCTGGTATCTTTATAGTCCTGTCGGG
TTTCGCCACCTCTGACTTGAGCGTCGATTTTTGTGATGCTCGTCAGGGGGGCGGAGCCTATGGAAAAACG
CCAGCAACGCGGCCTTTTTACGGTTCCTGGCCTTTTGCTGGCCTTTTGCTCACATGTTCTTTCCTGCGTT
ATCCCCTGATTCTGTGGATAACCGTATTACCGCCTTTGAGTGAGCTGATACCGCTCGCCGCAGCCGAACG
ACCGAGCGCAGCGAGTCAGTGAGCGAGGAAGCGGAAGAGCGCCCAATACGCAAACCGCCTCTCCCCGCGC
GTTGGCCGATTCATTAATGCAGCTGGCACGACAGGTTTCCCGACTGGAAAGCGGGCAGTGAGCGCAACGC
AATTAATACGCGTACCGCTAGCCAGGAAGAGTTTGTAGAAACGCAAAAAGGCCATCCGTCAGGATGGCCT
TCTGCTTAGTTTGATGCCTGGCAGTTTATGGCGGGCGTCCTGCCCGCCACCCTCCGGGCCGTTGCTTCAC
AACGTTCAAATCCGCTCCCGGCGGATTTGTCCTACTCAGGAGAGCGTTCACCGACAAACAACAGATAAAA
CGAAAGGCCCAGTCTTCCGACTGAGCCTTTCGTTTTATTTGATGCCTGGCAGTTCCCTACTCTCGCGTTA
ACGCTAGCATGGATGTTTTCCCAGTCACGACGTTGTAAAACGACGGCCAGTCTTAAGCTCGGGCCCCAAA
TAATGATTTTATTTTGACTGATAGTGACCTGTTCGTTGCAACAAATTGATGAGCAATGCTTTTTTATAAT
GCCAACTTTGTACAAAAAAGCAGGCTTAAGCTCGGTACCCCTACTCCAAAAATGTCAAAGATACAGTCTC
AGAAGACCAAAGGGCTATTGAGACTTTTCAACAAAGGGTAATTTCGGGAAACCTCCTCGGATTCCATTGC
CCAGCTATCTGTCACTTCATCGAAAGGACAGTAGAAAAGGAAGGTGGCTCCTACAAATGCCATCATTGCG
ATAAAGGAAAGGCTATCATTCAAGATGCCTCTGCCGACAGTGGTCCCAAAGATGGACCCCCACCCACGAG
GAGCATCGTGGAAAAAGAAGACGTTCCAACCACGTCTTCAAAGCAAGTGGATTGATGTGACATCTCCACT
GACGTAAGGGATGACGCACAATCCCACCCCTACTCCAAAAATGTCAAAGATACAGTCTCAGAAGACCAAA
GGGCTATTGAGACTTTTCAACAAAGGGTAATTTCGGGAAACCTCCTCGGATTCCATTGCCCAGCTATCTG
TCACTTCATCGAAAGGACAGTAGAAAAGGAAGGTGGCTCCTACAAATGCCATCATTGCGATAAAGGAAAG
GCTATCATTCAAGATGCCTCTGCCGACAGTGGTCCCAAAGATGGACCCCCACCCACGAGGAGCATCGTGG
AAAAAGAAGACGTTCCAACCACGTCTTCAAAGCAAGTGGATTGATGTGACATCTCCACTGACGTAAGGGA
TGACGCACAATCCCACTATCCTTCGCAAGACCCTTCCTCTATATAAGGAAGTTCATTTCATTTGGAGAGG
ACAGCCCACACCCAACTTTT
