>Addgene plasmid #20093 | pEF 1-2x35S-4 | addgene partial sequence | sequence record 25851 | M13_forward20
NGCATATGATTTTTTTTGACTGATAGTGACCTGTTTCGTTGCAACAAATTGATGAGCAATGCTTTTTTAT
AATGCCAACTTTGTACAAAAAAGCAGGCTAGCTCGGTACCCCTACTCCAAAAATGTCAAAGATACAGTCT
CAGAAGACCAAAGGGCTATTGAGACTTTTCAACAAAGGGTAATTTCGGGAAACCTCCTCGGATTCCATTG
CCCAGCTATCTGTCACTTCATCGAAAGGACAGTAGAAAAGGAAGGTGGCTCCTACAAATGCCATCATTGC
GATAAAGGAAAGGCTATCATTCAAGATGCCTCTGCCGACAGTGGTCCCAAAGATGGACCCCCACCCACGA
GGAGCATCGTGGAAAAAGAAGACGTTCCAACCACGTCTTCAAAGCAAGTGGATTGATGTGACATCTCCAC
TGACGTAAGGGATGACGCACAATCCCACCCCTACTCCAAAAATGTCAAAGATACAGTCTCAGAAGACCAA
AGGGCTATTGAGACTTTTCAACAAAGGGTAATTTCGGGAAACCTCCTCGGATTCCATTGCCCAGCTATCT
GTCACTTCATCGAAAGGACAGTAGAAAAGGAAGGTGGCTCCTACAAATGCCATCATTGCGATAAAGGAAA
GGCTATCATTCAAGATGCCTCTGCCGACAGTGGTCCCAAAGATGGACCCCCACCCACGAGGAGCATCGTG
GAAAAAGAAGACGTTCCAACCACGTCTTCAAAGCAAGTGGATTGATGTGACATCTCCACTG
